Addgene plasmid #148078: pAc5.1B-lambdaN-HA-DmPAN2-R245E-dsRNAres_Y
Purpose: Insect Expression of DmPAN2-R345E-dsRNAres
Depositing lab: Elisa Izaurralde. Depositing organization: Max Planck Institute for Developmental Biology. Publication: An asymmetric PAN3 dimer recruits a single PAN2 exonuclease to mediate mRNA deadenylation and decay. Jonas S, Christie M, Peter D, Bhandari D, Loh B, Huntzinger E, Weichenrieder O, Izaurralde E. Nat Struct Mol Biol. 2014 Jul;21(7):599-608. doi: 10.1038/nsmb.2837. Epub 2014 Jun 1. PubMed 24880343.
Backbone
  Vector backbone: Unknown
  Vector type: Insect Expression
Growth in bacteria
  Bacterial resistance: Ampicillin, 100 μg/mL
  Growth temperature: 37°C
  Growth strain: DH5alpha
  Copy number: Low Copy
Gene/Insert
  Gene/Insert name: DmPAN2-R345E-dsRNAres
  Species: D. melanogaster (fly)
  Entrez Gene: PAN2 (a.k.a. Dmel_CG8232, A1Z7K9, CG8232, Dmel\CG8232, Pan2, pan2)
  Cloning method: Unknown
Terms and licenses: Academic/Nonprofit Terms; Industry Terms: Not Available to Industry
Depositor comments: ORF extracted from NCBI: LP04771. Plasmids from this collection were made available to the research community and donated after the lab closed. Please note that the sequence provided by the depositing laboratory may be theoretical/predicted or based on Sanger sequencing results. There may be discrepancies between sequencing results obtained by Addgene and the depositor sequence. If an Addgene verified sequence is not available, please contact before placing your order to request that our lab fully sequence the plasmid.
How to cite: pAc5.1B-lambdaN-HA-DmPAN2-R245E-dsRNAres_Y was a gift from Elisa Izaurralde (Addgene plasmid # 148078 ; http://n2t.net/addgene:148078 ; RRID:Addgene_148078)
