[The description below was written by a language model from this plasmid's Addgene catalogue record and pLannotate feature annotations shown in this document.]
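Description:
pAc5.1B-lambdaN-HA-DmPAN2-R245E-dsRNAres_Y is a 9,185 nt insect expression plasmid for producing a tagged point mutant of Drosophila melanogaster PAN2, the catalytic subunit of the PAN2–PAN3 poly(A)-nuclease complex that shortens mRNA poly(A) tails. The catalogue lists the backbone as unknown, although the name and the annotated parts point to a pAc5.1B-type vector. Expression is driven by the constitutive Drosophila actin 5C (Ac5) promoter and terminated by an SV40 polyadenylation signal. The plasmid is maintained in E. coli through a ColE1/pUC-type origin and an ampicillin resistance gene with its bla promoter. The catalogue describes it as low copy, whereas the origin is annotated as a high-copy type. Short fragments of a tetracycline resistance gene and SV40 large T antigen are annotated as well and appear to be non-functional backbone remnants. No selectable marker for insect cells is annotated.

The open reading frame begins with a fragment of the bacteriophage lambda N protein, followed by an HA epitope and then the full PAN2 coding sequence. The lambda N peptide binds BoxB RNA hairpins, so fusions of this kind are generally used to tether a protein to a BoxB-bearing reporter mRNA and measure its effect on deadenylation and decay, while HA allows detection. A V5 tag is annotated just downstream of PAN2, but the record does not show whether it is translated in frame. The "dsRNAres" label indicates a coding sequence altered to resist dsRNA-mediated knockdown, which suits complementation experiments in cells depleted of endogenous PAN2. The mutation is recorded inconsistently, as R245E in the plasmid name and R345E in the purpose and insert fields, and the record does not resolve this. The depositor sequence may also be theoretical.
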