Features (pLannotate 1.2.2; 11 found; start..end, strand, type, name):
     56..2568    +  promoter       Ac5 promoter: Drosophila melanogaster actin 5C promoter
   2588..2653    +  CDS            N (fragment): REGN_LAMBD - Experimental evidence at protein level: Swiss-Prot protein existence level 1. Plays a role as a transcriptional antitermination factor that allows the virus to initiate its lytic phase. Activates expression of the delayed viral early genes by modifying host RNA polymerase (RNAP) into a form that is resistant to termination signals. This antitermination function requires the host NusA protein which serves to stabilize the interaction between antitermination protein N and host RNA polymerase. From Escherichia phage lambda (Bacteriophage lambda).
   2678..2704    +  CDS            3xHA (fragment): three tandem HA epitope tags
   2732..6454    +  CDS            PAN2: PAN2_DROME - Experimental evidence at protein level: Swiss-Prot protein existence level 1. Catalytic subunit of the poly(A)-nuclease (PAN) deadenylation complex, one of two cytoplasmic mRNA deadenylases involved in general and miRNA-mediated mRNA turnover. PAN specifically shortens poly(A) tails of RNA and the activity is stimulated by poly(A)-binding protein (PABP). PAN deadenylation is followed by rapid degradation of the shortened mRNA tails by the CCR4-NOT complex. Deadenylated mRNAs are then degraded by two alternative mechanisms, namely exosome-mediated 3'-5' exonucleolytic degradation,
   6470..6511    +  CDS            V5 tag: epitope tag from simian virus 5
   6611..6745    -  polyA_signal   SV40 poly(A) signal: SV40 polyadenylation signal
   6768..6852    -  CDS            large T antigen (fragment): large T antigen from SV40 (simian virus 40)
   6853..7323    +  CDS            TcR (fragment): tetracycline efflux protein; tet; confers resistance to tetracycline
   7367..7955    -  rep_origin     ori: high-copy-number ColE1/pMB1/pBR322/pUC origin of replication
   8126..8986    -  CDS            AmpR: β-lactamase; bla; confers resistance to ampicillin, carbenicillin, and related antibiotics
   8987..9091    -  promoter       AmpR promoter: bla
>Addgene plasmid #148078 | pAc5.1B-lambdaN-HA-DmPAN2-R245E-dsRNAres_Y | depositor full sequence | sequence record 290525 | Full Sequence
CTTCAAGGAATTAATTCTATATTCTAAAAACACAAATGATACTTCTAAAAAAAATCATGAATGGCATCAA
CTCTGAATCAAATCTTTGCAGATGCACCTACTTCTCATTTCCACTGTCACATCATTTTTCCAGATCTCGC
TGCCTGTTATGTGGCCCACAAACCAAGACACGTTTTATGGCCATTAAAGCTGGCTGATCGTCGCCAAACA
CCAAATACATATCAATATGTACATTCGAGAAAGAAGCGATCAAAGAAGCGTCTTCGGGCGAGTAGGAGAA
TGCGGAGGAGAAGGAGAACGAGCTGATCTAGTATCTCTCCACAATCCAATGCCAACTGACCAACTGGCCA
TATTCGGAGCAATTTGAAGCCAATTTCCATCGCCTGGCGATCGCTCCATTCTTGGCTATATGTTTTTCAC
CGTTCCCGGGGCCATTTTCAAAGACTCGTCGGTAAGATAAGATTGTGTCACTCGCTGTCTCTCTTCATTT
GTCGAAGAATGCTGAGGAATTTCGCGATGACGTCGGCGAGTATTTTGAAGAATGAGAATAATTTGTATTT
ATACGAAAATCAGTTAGTGGAATTTTCTACAAAAACATGTTATCTATAGATAATTTTGTTGCAAAATATG
TTGACTATGACAAAGATTGTATGTATATACCTTTAATGTATTCTCATTTTCTTATGTATTTATAATGGCA
ATGATGATACTGATGATATTTTAAGATGATGCCAGACCACAGGCTGATTTCTGCGTCTTTTGCCGAACGC
AGTGCATGTGCGGTTGTTGTTTTTTGGAATAGTTTCAATTTTCGGACTGTCCGCTTTGATTTCAGTTTCT
TGGCTTATTCAAAAAGCAAAGTAAAGCCAAAAAAGCGAGATGGCAATACCAAATGCGGCAAAACGGTAGT
GGAAGGAAAGGGGTGCGGGGCAGCGGAAGGAAGGGTGGGGCGGGGCGTGGCGGGGTCTGTGGCTGGGCGC
GACGTCACCGACGTTGGAGCCACTCCTTTGACCATGTGTGCGTGTGTGTATTATTCGTGTCTCGCCACTC
GCCGGTTGTTTTTTTCTTTTTATCTCGCTCTCTCTAGCGCCATCTCGTACGCATGCTCAACGCACCGCAT
GTTGCCGTGTCCTTTATGCGTCATTTTGGCTCGAAATAGGCAATTATTTAAACAAAGATTAGTCAACGAA
AACGCTAAAATAAATAAGTCTACAATATGGTTACTTATTGCCATGTGTGTGCAGCCAACGATAGCAACAA
AAGCAACAACACAGTGGCTTTCCCTCTTTCACTTTTTGTTTGCAAGCGCGTGCGAGCAAGACGGCACGAC
CGGCAAACGCAATTACGCTGACAAAGAGCAGACGAAGTTTTGGCCGAAAAACATCAAGGCGCCTGATACG
AATGCATTTGCAATAACAATTGCGATATTTAATATTGTTTATGAAGCTGTTTGACTTCAAAACACACAAA
AAAAAAAATAAAACAAATTATTTGAAAGAGAATTAGGAATCGGACAGCTTATCGTTACGGGCTAACAGCA
CACCGAGACGAAATAGCTTACCTGACGTCACAGCCTCTGGAAGAACTGCCGCCAAGCAGAGAGAGAGAGA
AAAAGAGGGAGAGCAGCTTAGACCGCATGTGCTTGTGTGTGAGGCGTCTCTCTCTTCGTCTCCTGTTTGC
GCAAACGCATAGACTGCACTGAGAAAATCGATTACCTATTTTTTATGAATGAATATTTGCACTATTACTA
TTCAAAACTATTAAGATAGCAATCACATTCAATAGCCAAATACTATACCACCTGAGCGATGCAACGAAAT
GATCAATTTGAGCAAAAATGCTGCATATTTAGGACGGCATCATTATAGAAATGCTTCTTGCTGTGTACTT
TTCTCTCGTCTGGCAGCTGTTTCGCCGTTATTGTTAAAACCGGCTTAAGTTAGGTGTGTTTTCTACGACT
AGTGATGCCCCTACTAGAAGATGTGTGTTGCACAAATGTCCCTGAATAACCAATTTGAAGTGCAGATAGC
AGTAAACGTAAGCTAATATGAATATTATTTAACTGTAATGTTTTAATATCGCTGGACATTACTAATAAAC
CCACTATAAACACATGTACATATGTATGTTTTGGCATACAATGAGTAGTTGGGGAAAAAATGTGTAAAAG
CACCGTGACCATCACAGCATAAAGATAACCAGCTGAAGTATCGAATATGAGTAACCCCCAAATTGAATCA
CATGCCGCAACTGATAGGACCCATGGAAGTACACTCTTCATGGCGATATACAAGACACACACAAGCACGA
ACACCCAGTTGCGGAGGAAATTCTCCGTAAATGAAAACCCAATCGGCGAACAATTCATACCCATATATGG
TAAAAGTTTTGAACGCGACTTGAGAGCGGAGAGCATTGCGGCTGATAAGGTTTTAGCGCTAAGCGGGCTT
TATAAAACGGGCTGCGGGACCAGTTTTCATATCACTACCGTTTGAGTTCTTGTGCTGTGTGGATACTCCT
CCCGACACAAAGCCGCTCCATCAGCCAGCAGTCGTCTAATCCAGAGACCCCGGATCGGGGTACCAACATG
GACGCACAAACACGACGACGTGAGCGTCGCGCTGAGAAACAAGCTCAATGGAAAGCTGCAAACGGTGGAT
CTCCTCCACATATGGCTTACCCATACGATGTTCCAGATTACGCTCCTCCAAGCTTGAATTCTGCAGATAT
CATGGACTATGTCTACTGTGGAACGGATCCGATTGGAGCTAGCGAGGATATCCTGTCCGTGTACGATGCC
GGCAGTGCCCCCGGCAATGGTCATTTCAGCCCGTCCTTTAACGGCTTTAATATTGGAACGACGGACCCCG
AGTACGTCGAACTGGTCCCGGTCCTGGCTGATGGAGGTGAACATTTTGGAGTGAGCTCCGTCGCCTTTGA
TGATTATGAGGAATTGTTGTGGATGGGAAATCAAGGAGGACATGTGACCAGCTATTATACCAATAGCATG
CAAAAATATACCAGCTTCCAAGTGCATGCTACGGATATCGTCCGTGATATTAGCACGTTGGATAGCGGCG
TCTTGGCCCTGACCCAAACGAGCTTGCGCCACCAAATTCGTCGCGGCTTGCCGAAATTCACGTTTAAGAG
CAATAATATGAAAGAAATGGTCTCCATGTTGCAACTGTCGCCCCACCGCTTGGTGATGGCTGGCTTGCAA
GATGAACTGATTGATTTTGATTTGCGTACCCTGAAAGAGACGCGTATTGAACACGTCGGCGCTGGAGGCT
GTACCGTCTTGCGTAAAAACTCGCGCTACTTGTTCGCTGGAGATCAATTGGGCACCGTTACCCTGCGTGA
TTTGAATTCCTTGTCCGTGCAACATACCATTAAAACCCATACGAATATTCTGAGCGATTTTTCCGTGCAA
GGCAACTTGCTGATTAGTTGTGGCTACAGCGGAGAGCAAAATAACCTGGCCATCGACCGCTTCCTAATGG
TCTACGATCTGCGCATGCTGCGCCTGATCGCGCCCATTCAAGTGATGATTGATCCGCAGATGTTGAAGTT
CCTGCCATCGCTGACATCCCAACTGGCCGTCGTGTCCAGCTACGGCCAGGTTCAGCTGGTGGACACTGTG
GAGCTCAGCGAGCCGCGAGTATCCATGTACCAGATCAACACCAACGGCAGCCAGTGCCTCAGCTTCGACA
TTAGCTCCTCTTCACAGGCCATGGCATTTGGGGACCAGTCGGGCCACATCAACATGATTGCCGCTGTACA
AACGCCTCAGCCGCAGTTCAATCTCTACTCGCGAAGCACAGAGTTTGCGGACGTGGTGCCACAGCTGCCG
ATGGTCTCCATTACGGACACCAACTTTCCGCTATCGTCGGTCATGCTACCGCACTTGACGACGGGCACAC
AATGGTTCTCAGATTGGCCGGAGGAACTGCTGCGCTACCGCTACCACAGGCCCAAGACCATTGATCCCGA
AGTGCTGAGCAACATGAAAATGCAGGGACCGATTGGATACTCGCCAAACCCACGCACCGCCCGTCGTAAT
CAAATTCCGTACGTGATTGAGCAGGGCGGCGTGTGCAGTCCGAACGGAAATGGAACTGCGGCGGCGACCA
AGGCGGAGAACGGTGTGAAAATCATTCCACGGCGGTATCGCAAAGTCGAGCTGAAGTACACGAAGCTGGG
CACCCAGGACTTTGACTTTGACCAGCATAATCAAACATGTTTCGCGGGGCTGGAGGCAACGCTACCGAAC
TCCTACTGCAATGCTATGCTACAGATTTTGTATTTCACCGACGCGCTTCGCGTGAAGCTGCTGGAGCATT
CGTGCATCAAGGAGTTTTGCCTGTCCTGCGAACTAGGGTTCCTCTTCAACATGCTGGATAAAAGTACCGC
TTCTTCACCTTGCCAGGCCAGCAATTTCCTGCGATCTTTCCGCACTGTGCCAGAGGCCTCGGCACTGGGA
TTGATTCTCACCGACCGCTCATCGAACGTCAATCTAATATCGCTGATACAGAACTGGAACCGATTCATTT
TGCATCAAATGCATTACGAAATATTCGATTCTAGCAAGAACGCATCCACCTACAGCGGATCTGTGCAAAC
ATCAACGAACGCGGAAAACGCGGGCTCTTCAGAAACAAGTGGCTCCTCGGACCTTTACGATTCCATAAGT
GATGAGAACTCCAAGGAGGACGATCGGGAACGCAGTAAGATCAACGCAGAAACTGACATCAGTAAGATCT
TTGGGACCAAGCAAATCTGTATAAACCGCTGCATCAAATGCCAAGAAGAGAAGATAAAGGAAAGCATTCT
ACTTGCCTGCAATTTGTCGTATCCCAACCACATCAAAGATAGTGATCAGTATTTCAACTTTGGCACCATT
TTGAAGCGATCTCTCAGCTCCGAGAAGAGTATTCAGGCCTTCTGCGAGAGATGTAAGAAGTTTTCGCCAA
CCAATCAGAGCGTGAAGGTGACTTCGCTTCCGCAAATTCTGTCCATTAACTGTGGCCTCAACAACGAAAA
AGACATTACCTTCCTGAAGCGCCAGCTCAATCGCTGCAGCGAAAAGACGACTGTTGATGCGGCCGCTTCC
TTGAGCACAAGCAAGCCGTGTCGATATGGAGCCAACTGTTCGCGAAGTGACTGCCATTTCATGCATCCGG
ATCGAAAATCTCCATCGCACACAAGCCAACCGAATGCTGTCAACAATTCTCCCAATGGACGCCAAAAGTC
CTGGTTTCCCCTTACATTTACTATGGGCATCAATGACCAAGGTGAGGTGCAGGTGCAAACTCAATCAGAT
GCAAGCAGTGGCAAATCGGAACAGGAGGAGGAAACGGAAAAGCCACCAACAAAGGGCTTGGACAACAATC
GGATGTACGCGCTGCATGCCGTGGTGTGCCAAGTCGATGATGGTACCCAAAAGAACTTGGTATCGTTGAT
AAATGTGCAGCGGCCATACCACACCATGAAACTGGCTGAATCTGCAGATGACCCTCAGAGTCAATGGTAT
ATTTTTAATGATTTTAGCATATCGCCCGTTTCGCCACAAGAATCGGTATGGTTCACATTGGATTGGAAAG
TTCCTTGCATACTCTTCTACAGACACGTAGAGGATGACTCTGAGTCTGCTAGTACTACTAGCTCGACCGT
CACGGAAAGTGAAGAAACCATTCCATCAGAGAGCAGCAGCGGCTCGCCAACAAATCTATCCAACCCTTTT
CTAGAGGAAATTGTGAGTCCTATGCTAGGCAACTTAAGTGCAGACGCCACGCTGCAGCCCCTGCAGTCAG
ATGAAATGCCGCAGTCGGGTGATCTGGTCGCAATGGATGCCGAGTTCGTTACCCTAAATCCAGAGGAAAA
TGAGATTCGCCCGGATGGCAAAACGGCGACCATTAAGCCATGCCACATGAGTGTGGCCCGGATTTCATGT
ATACGAGGACAAGGCCCGGCTGAAGGAGTTCCATTCATGGACGATTACATATCCACCCAGGAGAAGGTCG
TGGACTACCTAACTCAGTTCTCGGGAATCAAGCCTGGCGACTTGGACGCTAACTTCAGCAAAAAGCGACT
GACTGCCTTGAAGTACTCATACCAGAAATTAAAATACCTCGTTGACGTAGGAGTAATATTTGTCGGACAT
GGTCTGAAGAACGACTTTAGGGTCATAAACATCTATGTACCGTCGGAGCAGATAATAGATACGGTGCACC
TGTTTCACATGCCACATCATCGCATGGTTTCCCTAAGATTTCTAGCCTGGCATTTCTTGGGTACTAAGAT
TCAGTCCGAGACGCACGACTCCATCGAAGATGCACGGACCACTCTGCAGCTCTACAAGCACTATTTGAAG
CTGCAGGAGGAGAAGAAGTTTGCCAACGCTCTCAAGAATCTTTACGAACGCGGAAAGCAGCTGCAGTGGA
AGGTTCCAGAGGACTGACCGCGGTTCGAAGGTAAGCCTATCCCTAACCCTCTCCTCGGTCTCGATTCTAC
GCGTACCGGTCATCATCACCATCACCATTGAGTTTAAACCCGCTGATCAGCCTCGACTGTGCCTTCTAAG
GCCTGAGCTCGCTGATCAGCCTCGATCGAGGATCCAGACATGATAAGATACATTGATGAGTTTGGACAAA
CCACAACTAGAATGCAGTGAAAAAAATGCTTTATTTGTGAAATTTGTGATGCTATTGCTTTATTTGTAAC
CATTATAAGCTGCAATAAACAAGTTAACAACAACAATTGCATTCATTTTATGTTTCAGGTTCAGGGGGAG
GTGTGGGAGGTTTTTTAAAGCAAGTAAAACCTCTACAAATGTGGTATGGCTGATTATGATCAGTCGACCG
ATGCCCTTGAGAGCCTTCAACCCAGTCAGCTCCTTCCGGTGGGCGCGGGGCATGACTATCGTCGCCGCAC
TTATGACTGTCTTCTTTATCATGCAACTCGTAGGACAGGTGCCGGCAGCGCTCTGGGTCATTTTCGGCGA
GGACCGCTTTCGCTGGAGCGCGACGATGATCGGCCTGTCGCTTGCGGTATTCGGAATCTTGCACGCCCTC
GCTCAAGCCTTCGTCACTGGTCCCGCCACCAAACGTTTCGGCGAGAAGCAGGCCATTATCGCCGGCATGG
CGGCCGACGCGCTGGGCTACGTCTTGCTGGCGTTCGCGACGCGAGGCTGGATGGCCTTCCCCATTATGAT
TCTTCTCGCTTCCGGCGGCATCGGGATGCCCGCGTTGCAGGCCATGCTGTCCAGGCAGGTAGATGACGAC
CATCAGGGACAGCTTCAAGGATCGCTCGCGGCTCTTACCAGCCAGCAAAAGGCCAGGAACCGTAAAAAGG
CCGCGTTGCTGGCGTTTTTCCATAGGCTCCGCCCCCCTGACGAGCATCACAAAAATCGACGCTCAAGTCA
GAGGTGGCGAAACCCGACAGGACTATAAAGATACCAGGCGTTTCCCCCTGGAAGCTCCCTCGTGCGCTCT
CCTGTTCCGACCCTGCCGCTTACCGGATACCTGTCCGCCTTTCTCCCTTCGGGAAGCGTGGCGCTTTCTC
AATGCTCACGCTGTAGGTATCTCAGTTCGGTGTAGGTCGTTCGCTCCAAGCTGGGCTGTGTGCACGAACC
CCCCGTTCAGCCCGACCGCTGCGCCTTATCCGGTAACTATCGTCTTGAGTCCAACCCGGTAAGACACGAC
TTATCGCCACTGGCAGCAGCCACTGGTAACAGGATTAGCAGAGCGAGGTATGTAGGCGGTGCTACAGAGT
TCTTGAAGTGGTGGCCTAACTACGGCTACACTAGAAGGACAGTATTTGGTATCTGCGCTCTGCTGAAGCC
AGTTACCTTCGGAAAAAGAGTTGGTAGCTCTTGATCCGGCAAACAAACCACCGCTGGTAGCGGTGGTTTT
TTTGTTTGCAAGCAGCAGATTACGCGCAGAAAAAAAGGATCTCAAGAAGATCCTTTGATCTTTTCTACGG
GGTCTGACGCTCAGTGGAACGAAAACTCACGTTAAGGGATTTTGGTCATGAGATTATCAAAAAGGATCTT
CACCTAGATCCTTTTAAATTAAAAATGAAGTTTTAAATCAATCTAAAGTATATATGAGTAAACTTGGTCT
GACAGTTACCAATGCTTAATCAGTGAGGCACCTATCTCAGCGATCTGTCTATTTCGTTCATCCATAGTTG
CCTGACTCCCCGTCGTGTAGATAACTACGATACGGGAGGGCTTACCATCTGGCCCCAGTGCTGCAATGAT
ACCGCGAGACCCACGCTCACCGGCTCCAGATTTATCAGCAATAAACCAGCCAGCCGGAAGGGCCGAGCGC
AGAAGTGGTCCTGCAACTTTATCCGCCTCCATCCAGTCTATTAATTGTTGCCGGGAAGCTAGAGTAAGTA
GTTCGCCAGTTAATAGTTTGCGCAACGTTGTTGCCATTGCTGCAGGCATCGTGGTGTCACGCTCGTCGTT
TGGTATGGCTTCATTCAGCTCCGGTTCCCAACGATCAAGGCGAGTTACATGATCCCCCATGTTGTGCAAA
AAAGCGGTTAGCTCCTTCGGTCCTCCGATCGTTGTCAGAAGTAAGTTGGCCGCAGTGTTATCACTCATGG
TTATGGCAGCACTGCATAATTCTCTTACTGTCATGCCATCCGTAAGATGCTTTTCTGTGACTGGTGAGTA
CTCAACCAAGTCATTCTGAGAATAGTGTATGCGGCGACCGAGTTGCTCTTGCCCGGCGTCAACACGGGAT
AATACCGCGCCACATAGCAGAACTTTAAAAGTGCTCATCATTGGAAAACGTTCTTCGGGGCGAAAACTCT
CAAGGATCTTACCGCTGTTGAGATCCAGTTCGATGTAACCCACTCGTGCACCCAACTGATCTTCAGCATC
TTTTACTTTCACCAGCGTTTCTGGGTGAGCAAAAACAGGAAGGCAAAATGCCGCAAAAAAGGGAATAAGG
GCGACACGGAAATGTTGAATACTCATACTCTTCCTTTTTCAATATTATTGAAGCATTTATCAGGGTTATT
GTCTCATGAGCGGATACATATTTGAATGTATTTAGAAAAATAAACAAATAGGGGTTCCGCGCACATTTCC
CCGAAAAGTGCCACCTGACGTCTAAGAAACCATTATTATCATGACATTAACCTATAAAAATAGGCGTATC
ACGAGGCCCTTTCGT
